>Addgene plasmid #53674 | AK5A-c001 | depositor partial sequence | sequence record 83801 | insert sequence
ATGCACCATCATCATCATCATTCTTCTGGTGTAGATCTGGGTACCGAGAACCTGTACTTCCAATCCATGG
GAGGTTTCATGGAAGATTTGAGAAAGTGTAAAATTATTTTCATAATTGGTGGTCCTGGCTCTGGCAAAGG
CACACAGTGTGAAAAGCTGGTGGAAAAATATGGATTTACACATCTCTCAACTGGCGAGCTCCTGCGTGAG
GAACTGGCATCAGAATCTGAAAGAAGCAAATTGATCAGAGACATTATGGAACGTGGAGACCTGGTGCCCT
CAGGCATCGTTTTGGAGCTCCTGAAGGAGGCCATGGTGGCCAGCCTCGGGGACACCAGGGGCTTCCTGAT
TGACGGCTATCCTCGGGAGGTGAAGCAAGGGGAAGAGTTCGGACGCAGGATTGGAGACCCACAGTTGGTG
ATCTGTATGGACTGCTCGGCAGACACCATGACCAACCGCCTTCTCCAAAGGAGCCGGAGCAGCCTGCCTG
TGGACGACACCACCAAGACCATCGCCAAGCGCCTAGAAGCCTACTACCGAGCGTCCATCCCCGTGATCGC
CTACTACGAGACAAAAACACAGCTACACAAGATAAATGCAGAGGGAACACCAGAGGACGTTTTTCTTCAA
CTCTGCACAGCTATTGACTCTATTTTCTTGTGACAGTAAAGGTGGATAC
