>Addgene plasmid #53674 | AK5A-c001 | addgene partial sequence | sequence record 86673 | T7 5'-TAATACGACTCACTATAGGG-3'
AATAATTTTGTTTAACTTTAAGAAGGAGATATACATATGCACCATCATCATCATCATTCTTCTGGTGTAG
ATCTGGGTACCGAGAACCTGTACTTCCAATCCATGGGAGGTTTCATGGAAGATTTGAGAAAGTGTAAAAT
TATTTTCATAATTGGTGGTCCTGGCTCTGGCAAAGGCACACAGTGTGAAAAGCTGGTGGAAAAATATGGA
TTTACACATCTCTCAACTGGCGAGCTCCTGCGTGAGGAACTGGCATCAGAATCTGAAAGAAGCAAATTGA
TCAGAGACATTATGGAACGTGGAGACCTGGTGCCCTCAGGCATCGTTTTGGAGCTCCTGAAGGAGGCCAT
GGTGGCCAGCCTCGGGGACACCAGGGGCTTCCTGATTGACGGCTATCCTCGGGAGGTGAAGCAAGGGGAA
GAGTTCGGACGCAGGATTGGAGACCCACAGTTGGTGATCTGTATGGACTGCTCGGCAGACACCATGACCA
ACCGCCTTCTCCAAATGAGCCGGAGCAGCCTGCCTGTGGACGACACCACCAAGACCATCGCCAAGCGCCT
AGAAGCCTACTACCGAGCGTCCATCCCCGTGATCGCCTACTACGAGACAAAAACACAGCTACACAAGATA
AATGCAGAGGGAACACCAGAGGACGTTTTTCTTCAACTCTGCACAGCTATTGACTCTATTTTCTTGTGAC
AGTAAAGGTGGATACGGATCCGAATTCGAGCTCCGTCGACAAGCTTGCGGCCGCACTCGAGCACCACCAC
CACCACCACTGAGATCCGGCTGCTAACAAAGCCCGAAAGGAAGCTGAGTTGGCTGCTGCCACCGCTGAGC
AATAACTAGCATAACCCCTTGGGGCCTCTAAACGGGTCTTGAGGGGTTTTTTGCTGAAAGGAGGAACTAT
ATCCGGATTGGCGAATGGG
[107 nt withheld, positions 930-1036]
CCTTTCTCGCCACGTTCGCCGGCTTTCCCCGTCA
