[The description below was written by a language model from this plasmid's Addgene catalogue record.]
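Description:
AK5A-c001 is a bacterial expression plasmid built on pLIC-SGC1, a pET-derived ligation-independent cloning vector from the Structural Genomics Consortium. It is maintained as a high-copy plasmid under ampicillin selection. A general cloning strain is used for propagation, while a DE3 lysogen such as BL21(DE3) is recommended for protein production because it supplies the T7 RNA polymerase the expression cassette needs.

The insert is AK5A, which the name suggests is adenylate kinase 5, although the record does not spell out the gene name or source species. It was introduced by LIC using BseRI-linearised vector treated with T4 DNA polymerase. Transcription is driven by a T7 promoter under lacI/lac operator control, so expression is repressed until induction, and the T7 and T7-terminator sequencing primers indicate that the cassette sits between the standard pET promoter and terminator. The protein carries an N-terminal hexahistidine tag followed by a TEV protease cleavage site, which allows immobilised-metal affinity purification and then removal of the tag.

The record notes an R156M substitution in the insert. It also cautions that the construct was designed for structure determination and may encode a truncated domain rather than the full open reading frame; the exact residue boundaries are not stated. The depositor comments link the construct to a deposited crystal structure, consistent with its intended use for producing recombinant protein in E. coli for crystallography and related biochemical or biophysical work. No feature table was supplied, so the origin of replication and other backbone elements are inferred only from the pET lineage.
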