Addgene plasmid #53674: AK5A-c001
Purpose: bacterial expression plasmid
Depositing lab: Nicola Burgess-Brown. Depositing organization: University of Oxford.
Backbone
  Vector backbone: pLIC-SGC1
  Backbone manufacturer: SGC
  Vector type: Bacterial Expression
Growth in bacteria
  Bacterial resistance: Ampicillin, 100 μg/mL
  Growth temperature: 37°C
  Growth strain: Mach1
  Growth instructions: BL21(DE3) is recommended for expression
  Copy number: High Copy
Gene/Insert
  Gene/Insert name: AK5A (alt name: gi|28144897)
  Mutation: R156M, Bacterial expression for structure determination; may not be full ORF, see comments
  Tag / fusion protein: His6-TEV (N terminal on insert)
  Cloning method: Ligation Independent Cloning
  Sequencing primers: 5′ T7; 3′ T7-term
Terms and licenses: Academic/Nonprofit Terms; Industry Terms: Not Available to Industry
Depositor comments: T7-lacl regulated, N-terminal his tag, TEV cleavage, LIC cloning using BseRI/ T4 pol, pET backbone. http://www.thesgc.org/structures/2BWJ/
How to cite: AK5A-c001 was a gift from Nicola Burgess-Brown (Addgene plasmid # 53674 ; http://n2t.net/addgene:53674 ; RRID:Addgene_53674)
